>Addgene plasmid #140681 | pJ2043_N2only | addgene full sequence | sequence record 305193 | Addgene NGS Result
ACCGGCACGGAACTCGCTCGGGCTGGCCCCGGTGCATTTTTTAAATACCCGCGAGAAATAGAGTTGATCG
TCAAAACCAACATTGCGACCGACGGTGGCGATAGGCATCCGGGTGGTGCTCAAAAGCAGCTTCGCCTGGC
TGATACGTTGGTCCTCGCGCCAGCTTAAGACGCTAATCCCTAACTGCTGGCGGAAAAGATGTGACAGACG
CGACGGCGACAAGCAAACATGCTGTGCGACGCTGGCGATATCAAAATTGCTGTCTGCCAGGTGATCGCTG
ATGTACTGACAAGCCTCGCGTACCCGATTATCCATCGGTGGATGGAGCGACTCGTTAATCGCTTCCATGC
GCCGCAGTAACAATTGCTCAAGCAGATTTATCGCCAGCAGCTCCGAATAGCGCCCTTCCCCTTGCCCGGC
GTTAATGATTTGCCCAAACAGGTCGCTGAAATGCGGCTGGTGCGCTTCATCCGGGCGAAAGAACCCCGTA
TTGGCAAATATTGACGGCCAGTTAAGCCATTCATGCCAGTAGGCGCGCGGACGAAAGTAAACCCACTGGT
GATACCATTCGCGAGCCTCCGGATGACGACCGTAGTGATGAATCTCTCCTGGCGGGAACAGCAAAATATC
ACCCGGTCGGCAAACAAATTCTCGTCCCTGATTTTTCACCACCCCCTGACCGCGAATGGTGAGATTGAGA
ATATAACCTTTCATTCCCAGCGGTCGGTCGATAAAAAAATCGAGATAACCGTTGGCCTCAATCGGCGTTA
AACCCGCCACCAGATGGGCATTAAACGAGTATCCCGGCAGCAGGGGATCATTTTGCGCTTCAGCCATACT
TTTCATACTCCCGCCATTCAGAGAAGAAACCAATTGTCCATATTGCATCAGACATTGCCGTCACTGCGTC
TTTTACTGGCTCTTCTCGCTAACCAAACCGGTAACCCCGCTTATTAAAAGCATTCTGTAACAAAGCGGGA
CCAAAGCCATGACAAAAACGCGTAACAAAAGTGTCTATAATCACGGCAGAAAAGTCCACATTGATTATTT
GCACGGCGTCACACTTTGCTATGCCATAGCATTTTTATCCATAAGATTAGCGGTTCCTACCTGACGCTTT
TTATCGCAACTCTCTACTGTTTCTCCATACCGAATTCATAGGATAGATTCTGGAAACTTTACCGTCCGAG
CTCAGGCTTACCTTACTCGAGCAATAAACAGTTGATAGGGCTTCTCCGTTACAGCCTGCGGTCCGGGTTC
ACTGCCGTATAGGCAGTAATTTTGTTTAACTTTAAGAAGGAGATATACATATGGTTTCGGTTATCAAACC
AGAGATGAAAATGCGTTACTATATGGATGGTTCAGTAAATGGTCACGAATTTACTATTGAGGGCGAGGGT
ACGGGACGCCCATACGAGGGGCACCAGGAAATGACTTTACGCGTCACAATGGCTGAAGGCGGGCCTATGC
CGTTTGCGTTCGATCTTGTTAGTCATGTCTTTTGTTACGGTCACCGTGTATTTACTAAATACCCCGAGGA
AATTCCAGACTATTTCAAACAAGCCTTCCCGGAAGGTTTGTCTTGGGAGCGCAGTTTAGAGTTTGAAGAC
GGTGGCTCGGCCAGCGTGTCAGCTCATATTAGTCTTCGCGGCAATACATTTTATCACAAGTCAAAGTTCA
CCGGCGTGAACTTCCCCGCAGACGGCCCAATCATGCAGAATCAAAGTGTTGATTGGGAACCGTCCACAGA
GAAGATTACAGCTTCCGATGGAGTCTTAAAGGGCGATGTAACCATGTACTTAAAATTAGAAGGGGGAGGG
AACCATAAATGTCAGATGAAGACTACCTATAAGGCCGCAAAAGAGATTCTTGAAATGCCCGGAGACCACT
ACATTGGGCATCGTTTGGTCCGTAAGACAGAAGGAAATATTACTGAACAGGTCGAAGACGCTGTGGCACA
CAGCATGTCCCGCCGTAATACTGACGCCATCACAATCCACAGCATCCTGGATTGGATTGAAGACAACTTG
GAGTCGCCGTTGAGTTTAGAAAAAGTTAGTGAACGTAGTGGTTACTCAAAGTGGCACCTTCAGCGCATGT
TTAAGAAGGAAACGGGTCATTCATTGGGTCAATATATTCGTTCTCGCAAGATGACTGAAATTGCCCAGAA
ATTGAAAGAGTCTAATGAACCTATTTTGTACCTGGCGGAGCGTTACGGCTTTGAAAGTCAGCAAACCCTT
ACACGTACCTTCAAGAATTACTTTGACGTTCCACCACACAAATATCGTATGACCAACATGCAGGGTGAGT
CACGTTTTTTGCATCCGTTGAATCATTACAATTCCTAATAATCGCTGGGACGCCCGCCATGGTTCAGCCA
AAAAACTTAAGACCGCCGGTCTTGTCCACTACCTTGCAGTAATGCGGTGGACAGGATCGGCGGTTTTCTT
TTCTCTTCTCAATTCTTCTGACCTGTAACGAATAATAGATAGTAAAGTAGTCTCCGATTGAGTTTTCTCT
GCCGAGTCCCACCCAGTTCTGTGATTTCAGTAAGTTGGTAATTGATACACTGTTGCGAGAACTGCTGCCT
GGTAGTAGATAGGTTGTTATTGAGTAAGAAGGTAAAGTGAACGAAATCCCTGAAACTGAGACTGTAGAAA
ATAAGCTTCAGCCTGCGGTCCGGTTGACAGCTAGCTCAGTCCTAGGTACTGTGCTAGCTCGCTGGGACGC
CCGGGGACTACACTTACGAAACTATTGATTGCTCAGCCTGCGGTCCGGCCAAGTACTTAGTACACACTGA
TTCGCTGGGACGCCCGGGATCCAAGAGATTTCTACACGATTGAGCACTGTCTCAGCCTGCGGTCCGGGTT
CACTGCCGTATAGGCAGTAATTTTGTTTAACTTTAAGAAGGAGATATACATATGCGTAAAGGCGAAGAAC
TGTTTACCGGTGTGGTTCCGATTCTGGTGGAACTGGACGGCGATGTTAATGGTCATAAATTCAGTGTTCG
CGGCGAAGGTGAAGGCGATGCGACGAACGGCAAACTGACCCTGAAATTTATCTGCACCACGGGTAAACTG
CCGGTCCCGTGGCCGACGCTGGTGACCACGCTGACCTATGGCGTTCAATGTTTTGCGCGTTACCCGGATC
ACATGAAACAGCACGACTTTTTCAAATCGGCCATGCCGGAAGGCTATGTGCAGGAACGTACGATTAGCTT
TAAAGACGATGGTACGTATAAAACCCGCGCGGAAGTGAAATTCGAAGGCGATACCCTGGTTAACCGTATC
GAACTGAAAGGTATCGATTTCAAAGAAGACGGCAATATTCTGGGTCATAAACTGGAATATAACTTCAATT
CCCACAACGTGTACATCACCGCGGATAAACAGAAAAACGGCATTAAAGCCAATTTCAAAATCCGCCATAA
TGTGGAAGATGGTAGCGTTCAGCTGGCCGACCACTATCAGCAAAACACGCCGATTGGTGATGGCCCGGTC
CTGCTGCCGGACAATCACTACCTGAGTACCCAGTCCGTGCTGTCAAAAGATCCGAACGAAAAACGTGACC
ACATGGTCCTGCTGGAATTTGTGACGGCTGCGGGTATCACCCACGGCATGGACGAACTGTATAAAATGTC
CCGCCGTAATACTGACGCCATCACAATCCACAGCATCCTGGATTGGATTGAAGACTAATAATCGCTGGGA
CGCCCGCCTGCAGGCTCGGTACCAAATTCCAGAAAAGAGGCCTCCCGAAAGGGGGGCCTTTTTTCGTTTT
GGTCCTAATAGATAAAGGATAGGTCTGGTAGTGTTGTTCGTTCTCGCAGGTAAATCAATAATACTCAGCA
GTTCCGTAGACTTTTCAGTGGGACAGGGTAGCGATAACAGATAGATTGTAATAAGACACAGTAGGTGCTC
GTAGTTGCGTGAAGAGAACCGCTCAGGAAATCCAGTCAGAAGTATTGGTAATCGTTGAAAACTCAGTCGA
CGCACTTACTGAAGACGTCCTATTACACTCGTCGTTGGAAACTGAAGATCAGCCTGCGGTCCGGGTTCAC
TGCCGTATAGGCAGTAATTTTGTTTAACTTTAAGAAGGAGATATACATATGAATCAGTCATTCATCTCGG
ACATCTTATATGCCGACATCGAATCGAAGGCTAAGGAACTTACAGTCAATTCCAACAATACTGTCCAGCC
GGTCGCGCTTATGCGCTTAGGAGTTTTCGTTCCCAAACCTTCCAAGAGCAAAGGAGAAAGTAAGGAAATT
GACGCCACCAAAGCCTTCTCTCAACTGGAGATTGCTAAAGCAGAGGGCATGGTTAGTAAAGGAGAAGAAA
ATAACATGGCACTGATTAAGGAGAACATGCACATGAAGCTGTACATGGAGGGCACCGTGAACAACCACCA
CTTCAAGTGCACATCCGAGGGCGAAGGCAAGCCCTACGAGGGCACCCAGACCATGAGAATCAAGGCCGTC
GAGGGCGGCCCTCTCCCCTTCGCCTTCGACATCCTGGCTACCAGCTTCATGTACGGCAGCAAAACCTTCA
TCAACCACACCCAGGGCATCCCCGACTTCTTTAAGCAGTCCTTCCCTGAGGGCTTCACATGGGAGAGAGT
CACCACATACGAAGACGGGGGCGTGCTGACCGCTACCCAGGACACCAGCCTCCAGGACGGCTGCCTCATC
TACAACGTCAAGATCAGAGGGGTGAACTTCCCATCCAACGGCCCTGTGATGCAGAAGAAAACACTCGGCT
GGGAGGCCTCCACCGAGACCCTGTACCCCGCTGACGGCGGCCTGGAAGGCAGAGCCGACATGGCCCTGAA
GCTCGTGGGCGGGGGCCACCTGATCTGCAACTTGAAGACCACATACAGATCCAAGAAACCCGCTAAGAAC
CTCAAGATGCCCGGCGTCTACTATGTGGACAGAAGACTGGAAAGAATCAAGGAGGCCGACAAAGAGACCT
ACGTCGAGCAGCACGAGGTGGCTGTGGCCAGATACTGCGACCTCCCTAGCAAACTGGGGCACAGAGTCTA
ATAATCGCTGGGACGCCCGGCGGCCGCGGAAACACAGAAAAAAGCCCGCACCTGACAGTGCGGGCTTTTT
TTTTCGACCAAAGGTAGCGAACGACGAGTCACTGTTGAGGATAAATACTTTCTCTACTAGGCGCCTGTTA
CACAGGTCCTCAGCGGCGCGCCTTTGTCGGTGAACGCTCTCCTGAGTAGGACAAATCCGCCGGGAGCGGA
TTTGAACGTTGTGAAGCAACGGCCCGGAGGGTGGCGGGCAGGACGCCCGCCATAAACTGCCAGGCATCAA
ACTAAGCAGAAGGCCATCCTGACGGATGGCCTTTTTGCGTTTCAGATCTACCGGTAAACCAGCAATAGAC
ATAAGCGGCTATTTAACGACCCTGCCCTGAACCGACGACAAGCTGACGACCGGGTCTCCGCAAGTGGCAC
TTTTCGGGGAAATGTGCGCGGAACCCCTATTTGTTTATTTTTCTAAATACATTCAAATATGTATCCGCTC
ATGAATTAATTCTTAGAAAAACTCATCGAGCATCAAATGAAACTGCAATTTATTCATATCAGGATTATCA
ATACCATATTTTTGAAAAAGCCGTTTCTGTAATGAAGGAGAAAACTCACCGAGGCAGTTCCATAGGATGG
CAAGATCCTGGTATCGGTCTGCGATTCCGACTCGTCCAACATCAATACAACCTATTAATTTCCCCTCGTC
AAAAATAAGGTTATCAAGTGAGAAATCACCATGAGTGACGACTGAATCCGGTGAGAATGGCAAAAGTTTA
TGCATTTCTTTCCAGACTTGTTCAACAGGCCAGCCATTACGCTCGTCATCAAAATCACTCGCATCAACCA
AACCGTTATTCATTCGTGATTGCGCCTGAGCGAGACGAAATACGCGGTCGCTGTTAAAAGGACAATTACA
AACAGGAATCGAATGCAACCGGCGCAGGAACACTGCCAGCGCATCAACAATATTTTCACCTGAATCAGGA
TATTCTTCTAATACCTGGAATGCTGTTTTCCCGGGGATCGCAGTGGTGAGTAACCATGCATCATCAGGAG
TACGGATAAAATGCTTGATGGTCGGAAGAGGCATAAATTCCGTCAGCCAGTTTAGTCTGACCATCTCATC
TGTAACATCATTGGCAACGCTACCTTTGCCATGTTTCAGAAACAACTCTGGCGCATCGGGCTTCCCATAC
AATCGATAGATTGTCGCACCTGATTGCCCGACATTATCGCGAGCCCATTTATACCCATATAAATCAGCAT
CCATGTTGGAATTTAATCGCGGCCTAGAGCAAGACGTTTCCCGTTGAATATGGCTCATACTCTTCCTTTT
TCAATATTATTGAAGCATTTATCAGGGTTATTGTCTCATGAGCGGATACATATTTGAATGTATTTAGAAA
AATAAACAAATAGGCATGCTAGCGCAGAAACGTCCTAGAAGATGCCAGGAGGATACTTAGCAGAGAGACA
ATAAGGCCGGAGCGAAGCCGTTTTTCCATAGGCTCCGCCCCCCTGACGAACATCACGAAATCTGACGCTC
AAATCAGTGGTGGCGAAACCCGACAGGACTATAAAGATACCAGGCGTTTCCCCCTGATGGCTCCCTCTTG
CGCTCTCCTGTTCCCGTCCTGCGGCGTCCGTGTTGTGGTGGAGGCTTTACCCAAATCACCACGTCCCGTT
CCGTGTAGACAGTTCGCTCCAAGCTGGGCTGTGTGCAAGAACCCCCCGTTCAGCCCGACTGCTGCGCCTT
ATCCGGTAACTATCATCTTGAGTCCAACCCGGAAAGACACGACAAAACGCCACTGGCAGCAGCCATTGGT
AACTGAGAATTAGTGGATTTAGATATCGAGAGTCTTGAAGTGGTGGCCTAACAGAGGCTACACTGAAAGG
ACAGTATTTGGTATCTGCGCTCCACTAAAGCCAGTTACCAGGTTAAGCAGTTCCCCAACTGACTTAACCT
TCGATCAAACCGCCTCCCCAGGCGGTTTTTTCGTTTACAGAGCAGGAGATTACGACGATCGTAAAAGGAT
CTCAAGAAGATCCTTTACGGATTCCCGACACCATCACTCTAGATTTCAGTGCAATTTATCTCTTCAAATG
TAGCACCTGAAGTCAGCCCCATACGATATAAGTTGTAATTCTCATGTTAGTCATGCCCCGCGCCCACCGG
AAGGAGCTGACTGGGTTGCTCCTAGGGTCTGATTCGTTACCAATTATGACAACTTGACGGCTACATCATT
CACTTTTTCTTCACA
Features (pLannotate 1.2.2; 18 found; start..end, strand, type, name):
    864..1148    +  promoter       araBAD promoter: araBAD; promoter of the L-arabinose operon of E. coli; the araC regulatory gene is transcribed in the opposite direction (Guzman et al., 1995)
   1281..1303    +  RBS            RBS: efficient ribosome binding site from bacteriophage T7 gene 10 (Olins and Rangwala, 1989)
   1311..1964    +  CDS            mKO2: mKO2 is a basic (constitutively fluorescent) orange fluorescent protein published in 2008, derived from Verrillofungia concinna. It has moderate acid sensitivity.
   1965..2345    +  CDS            marA: MARA_ECOLI - Experimental evidence at protein level: Swiss-Prot protein existence level 1. May be a transcriptional activator of genes involved in the multiple antibiotic resistance (Mar) phenotype. It can also activate genes such as sodA, zwf and micF. From Escherichia coli (strain K12).
   2684..2708    +  promoter       J23119(SpeI) promoter (fragment): bacterial promoter (Registry of Standard Biological Parts BBa J23119) modified to end with an SpeI site
   2892..2914    +  RBS            RBS: efficient ribosome binding site from bacteriophage T7 gene 10 (Olins and Rangwala, 1989)
   2922..3635    +  CDS            Superfolder GFP: Superfolder GFP is a basic (constitutively fluorescent) green fluorescent protein published in 2005, derived from Aequorea victoria. It is reported to be a very rapidly-maturing weak dimer.
   4079..4101    +  RBS            RBS: efficient ribosome binding site from bacteriophage T7 gene 10 (Olins and Rangwala, 1989)
   4109..4318    +  CDS            repA (fragment): REP5_ECOLX - Experimental evidence at protein level: Swiss-Prot protein existence level 1. RepA is essential for origin function, autoregulates its own synthesis from the promoter, and, when overproduced, blocks origin function. From Escherichia coli.
   4319..5035    +  CDS            mNeptune: mNeptune is a basic (constitutively fluorescent) far red fluorescent protein published in 2009, derived from Entacmaea quadricolor. It is reported to be a rapidly-maturing monomer with moderate acid sensitivity.
   5203..5236    +  terminator     rrnB T1 terminator (fragment): Escherichia coli rrnB; transcription terminator T1 from the E. coli rrnB gene
   5328..5355    +  terminator     rrnB T2 terminator: transcription terminator T2 from the E. coli rrnB gene
   5477..5534    +  promoter       AmpR promoter (fragment): bla
   5543..6358    -  CDS            KanR: aminoglycoside phosphotransferase; aph(3')-Ia; confers resistance to kanamycin in bacteria or G418 (Geneticin®) in eukaryotes
   6359..6450    -  promoter       AmpR promoter: bla
   6468..7103    -  rep_origin     ColA ori: Plasmids containing the ColA origin of replication can be propagated in E. coli cells that contain additional plasmids with compatible origins.
   7188..7228    -  CDS            TcR (fragment): tetracycline efflux protein; tet; confers resistance to tetracycline
   7254..837     -  CDS            araC (across the origin): L-arabinose regulatory protein; araC
