[The description below was written by a language model from this plasmid's Addgene catalogue record and pLannotate feature annotations shown in this document.]
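Description:
pJ2043_N2only is a bacterial expression plasmid for synthetic biology, built on the pCOLA backbone and belonging to a set of CRISPR interference-based synthetic gene circuits in E. coli. It replicates from the ColA origin, which is compatible with other common origins so that it can coexist with additional plasmids in the same cell, and it is selected with kanamycin through an aph(3')-Ia KanR gene driven by a bla promoter. The catalogue lists it as high copy. The depositor notes that a companion plasmid, pJ1996_v2, must also be present for the encoded circuit to work as designed; the record does not say what that plasmid supplies.

The annotated sequence (about 7.3 kb) carries three fluorescent reporter units, each preceded by a phage T7 gene 10 ribosome binding site. The first is arabinose-inducible: araC is transcribed divergently from the araBAD promoter, which drives the orange protein mKO2 directly followed by an E. coli marA sequence, apparently as a fusion. A fragment of the constitutive J23119 promoter lies upstream of superfolder GFP, and a third unit encodes a repA fragment immediately followed by the far-red protein mNeptune; no promoter was detected for this last unit. The automated table does not explain the role of the marA and repA segments. rrnB T1 and T2 terminators close the reporter region.

No guide RNA elements appear in the automated annotation. The plasmid is described as the control ("C") version lacking sg-2, one of the circuit's single guide RNAs, so it presumably serves as a reference showing reporter output without repression by that guide.
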