Addgene plasmid #140681: pJ2043_N2only
Purpose: Control (“C”) lacking sg-2
Depositing lab: Yolanda Schaerli. Depositing organization: Universite de Lausanne (UNIL). Publication: Multistable and dynamic CRISPRi-based synthetic circuits. Santos-Moreno J, Tasiudi E, Stelling J, Schaerli Y. Nat Commun. 2020 Jun 2;11(1):2746. doi: 10.1038/s41467-020-16574-1. PubMed 32488086.
Backbone
  Vector backbone: pCOLA
  Vector type: Bacterial Expression, Synthetic Biology
Growth in bacteria
  Bacterial resistance: Kanamycin, 50 μg/mL
  Growth temperature: 37°C
  Growth strain: DH5alpha
  Copy number: High Copy
Gene/Insert
  Gene/Insert name: Control (“C”) lacking sg-2
Terms and licenses: Academic/Nonprofit Terms; Industry Terms: Not Available to Industry
Depositor comments: GenBank file with original annotations can be downloaded from the "Resource Information" section. Please note that, in addition, plasmid pJ1996_v2 is needed for the circuit encoded on this plasmid to operate as designed.
How to cite: pJ2043_N2only was a gift from Yolanda Schaerli (Addgene plasmid # 140681 ; http://n2t.net/addgene:140681 ; RRID:Addgene_140681)
